>Addgene plasmid #230301 | AiP13466 - pAAV-AiE1009h-minBG-SYFP2-P2A-3XFLAG-10aa-H2B-WPRE3-BGHpA (Alias: CN3466) | addgene full sequence | sequence record 470679 | Addgene NGS Result
GGAATGGGAACATTGAATTGCAAGATGTTGTTGATTATGACCAGGAGTCTGATTCATATGCTAATCAGTG
AAAACAGTAACAAATACTCCAAATTGATGTACCATACAATTTATCATGGCTTTGGGATGTATTTTGGCAC
ACAGTGTACTACAGTGATTCTAAGATGAACATTTTAATTTTAAAGTCTTTGCAGTCATTGATGGCATGTT
GTAATTTAATGGCACATAAAACAATGGTGCATTTTTAATCAATGACAGATTCGATGAAATATGGTTCATG
TAGATTTTAATGTAACTGACAGCCTGGAAATTCAAATCATTTTGAACCAAATAAAGTATGCATGAACATC
GATAATTATTGCCAACGCGTGCGGCCGCAGGAACCCCTAGTGATGGAGTTGGCCACTCCCTCTCTGCGCG
CTCGCTCGCTCACTGAGGCCGGGCGACCAAAGGTCGCCCGACGCCCGGGCGGCCTCAGTGAGCGAGCGAG
CGCGCAGCTGCCTGCAGGACATGTGAGCAAAAGGCCAGCAAAAGGCCAGGAACCGTAAAAAGGCCGCGTT
GCTGGCGTTTTTCCATAGGCTCCGCCCCCCTGACGAGCATCACAAAAATCGACGCTCAAGTCAGAGGTGG
CGAAACCCGACAGGACTATAAAGATACCAGGCGTTTCCCCCTGGAAGCTCCCTCGTGCGCTCTCCTGTTC
CGACCCTGCCGCTTACCGGATACCTGTCCGCCTTTCTCCCTTCGGGAAGCGTGGCGCTTTCTCATAGCTC
ACGCTGTAGGTATCTCAGTTCGGTGTAGGTCGTTCGCTCCAAGCTGGGCTGTGTGCACGAACCCCCCGTT
CAGCCCGACCGCTGCGCCTTATCCGGTAACTATCGTCTTGAGTCCAACCCGGTAAGACACGACTTATCGC
CACTGGCAGCAGCCACTGGTAACAGGATTAGCAGAGCGAGGTATGTAGGCGGTGCTACAGAGTTCTTGAA
GTGGTGGCCTAACTACGGCTACACTAGAAGAACAGTATTTGGTATCTGCGCTCTGCTGAAGCCAGTTACC
TTCGGAAAAAGAGTTGGTAGCTCTTGATCCGGCAAACAAACCACCGCTGGTAGCGGTGGTTTTTTTGTTT
GCAAGCAGCAGATTACGCGCAGAAAAAAAGGATCTCAAGAAGATCCTTTGATCTTTTCTACGGGGTCTGA
CGCTCAGTGGAACGAAAACTCACGTTAAGGGATTTTGGTCATGAGATTATCAAAAAGGATCTTCACCTAG
ATCCTTTTAAATTAAAAATGAAGTTTTAAATCAATCTAAAGTATATATGAGTAAACTTGGTCTGACAGTT
ACCAATGCTTAATCAGTGAGGCACCTATCTCAGCGATCTGTCTATTTCGTTCATCCATAGTTGCCTGACT
CCCCGTCGTGTAGATAACTACGATACGGGAGGGCTTACCATCTGGCCCCAGTGCTGCAATGATACCGCGA
GACCCACGCTCACCGGCTCCAGATTTATCAGCAATAAACCAGCCAGCCGGAAGGGCCGAGCGCAGAAGTG
GTCCTGCAACTTTATCCGCCTCCATCCAGTCTATTAATTGTTGCCGGGAAGCTAGAGTAAGTAGTTCGCC
AGTTAATAGTTTGCGCAACGTTGTTGCCATTGCTACAGGCATCGTGGTGTCACGCTCGTCGTTTGGTATG
GCTTCATTCAGCTCCGGTTCCCAACGATCAAGGCGAGTTACATGATCCCCCATGTTGTGCAAAAAAGCGG
TTAGCTCCTTCGGTCCTCCGATCGTTGTCAGAAGTAAGTTGGCCGCAGTGTTATCACTCATGGTTATGGC
AGCACTGCATAATTCTCTTACTGTCATGCCATCCGTAAGATGCTTTTCTGTGACTGGTGAGTACTCAACC
AAGTCATTCTGAGAATAGTGTATGCGGCGACCGAGTTGCTCTTGCCCGGCGTCAATACGGGATAATACCG
CGCCACATAGCAGAACTTTAAAAGTGCTCATCATTGGAAAACGTTCTTCGGGGCGAAAACTCTCAAGGAT
CTTACCGCTGTTGAGATCCAGTTCGATGTAACCCACTCGTGCACCCAACTGATCTTCAGCATCTTTTACT
TTCACCAGCGTTTCTGGGTGAGCAAAAACAGGAAGGCAAAATGCCGCAAAAAAGGGAATAAGGGCGACAC
GGAAATGTTGAATACTCATACTCTTCCTTTTTCAATATTATTGAAGCATTTATCAGGGTTATTGTCTCAT
GAGCGGATACATATTTGAATGTATTTAGAAAAATAAACAAATAGGGGTTCCGCGCACATTTCCCCGAAAA
GTGCCACCTGACGTCTAAGAAACCATTATTATCATGACATTAACCTATAAAAATAGGCGTATCACGAGGC
CCTTTCGTCTCGCGCGTTTCGGTGATGACGGTGAAAACCTCTGACACATGCAGCTCCCGGAGACGGTCAC
AGCTTGTCTGTAAGCGGATGCCGGGAGCAGACAAGCCCGTCAGGGCGCGTCAGCGGGTGTTGGCGGGTGT
CGGGGCTGGCTTAACTATGCGGCATCAGAGCAGATTGTACTGAGAGTGCACCATAAAATTGTAAACGTTA
ATATTTTGTTAAAATTCGCGTTAAATTTTTGTTAAATCAGCTCATTTTTTAACCAATAGACCGAAATCGG
CAAAATCCCTTATAAATCAAAAGAATAGCCCGAGATAGAGT
[37 nt withheld, positions 2702-2738]
AAAGAACGTGGACTCCAACGTCAAAGG
[141 nt withheld, positions 2766-2906]
G
[46 nt withheld, positions 2908-2953]
A
[95 nt withheld, positions 2955-3049]
TATGCGGTGTGAAATACCGCACAGATGCGTAAGGAGAAAATACCGCATCAGGCGCCCCTGCAGGCAGCTG
CGCGCTCGCTCGCTCACTGAGGCCGCCCGGGCAAAGCCCGGGCGTCGGGCGACCTTTGGTCGCCCGGCCT
CAGTGAGCGAGCGAGCGCGCAGAGAGGGAGTGGCCAACTCCATCACTAGGGGTTCCTGCGGCCGCTCGGT
CCGCACGTGAGATCTCATGCCTGCTATTGTCTTCCCAATCCTCCCCCTTGCTGTCCTGCCCCACCCCACC
CCCCAGAATAGAATGACACCTACTCAGACAATGCGATGCAATTTCCTCATTTTATTAGGAAAGGACAGTG
GGAGTGGCACCTTCCAGGGTCAAGGAAGGCACGGGGGAGGGGCAAACAACAGATGGCTGGCAACTAGAAG
GCACAGTCGAAGATCTCTCGAGCCACGGAATTGTCAGTGCCCAACAGCCGAGCCCCTGTCCAGCAGCGGG
CAAGGCAGGCGGCGATGAGTTCCGCCGTGGCAAGAACTAACCAGGATTTATACAAGGAGGAGAAAATGAA
AGCCATACGGGAAGCAATAGCATGATACAAAGGCATTAAAGCAGCGTATCCACATAGCGTAAAAGGAGCA
ACATAGTTAAGAATACCAGTCAATCTTTCACAAATTTTGTAATCCAGAGGTTGATTATGATATCGAATTC
GCGGCCGCGGCGCGCCTCATTACTTAGCGCTGGTGTACTTGGTGATGGCCTTAGTACCCTCGGACACGGC
GTGCTTGGCCAACTCCCCAGGCAGCAGCAGGCGCACGGCCGTCTGGATCTCCCGGGAGGTGATGGTCGAG
CGCTTGTTGTAATGCGCCAGGCGGGAAGCCTCTCCTGCGATGCGCTCGAAAATGTCGTTCACAAACGAAT
TCATGATGCCCATGGCCTTGGACGAAATGCCGGTGTCAGGGTGGACCTGCTTCAGAACCTTGTACACATA
GATGGAATAGCTCTCCTTGCGGCTGCGCTTGCGCTTCTTGCCGCCTTTCTTCTGCGCCTTAGTCACCGCC
TTCTTGGAGCCCTTTTTCGGGGCGGGAGCAGACTTCGCTGGCTCTGGGCCTCCGGAGCCTCCAGATCTGA
GTCCGGACTTGTCATCGTCATCCTTGTAATCGATGTCATGATCTTTATAATCTCCGTCATGGTCTTTGTA
GTCTCCACTAGCACCAGGCCCTGGATTCTCCTCTACATCCCCTGCCTGTTTCAACAGTGAGAAGTTGGTA
GCACCAGAGCCCTTGTACAGCTCGTCCATGCCGAGAGTGATCCCGGCGGCGGTCACGAACTCCAGCAGGA
CCATGTGATCGCGCTTCTCGTTGGGGTCTTTGCTCAGCTTGGACTGGTAGCTCAGGTAGTGGTTGTCGGG
CAGCAGCACGGGGCCGTCGCCGATGGGGGTGTTCTGCTGGTAGTGGTCGGCGAGCTGCACGCCGCCGTCC
TCGATGTTGTGGCGGATCTTGAAGTTGGCCTTGATGCCGTTCTTCTGCTTGTCGGCGGTGATATAGACGT
TGTGGCTGTTGTAGTTGTACTCCAGCTTGTGCCCCAGGATGTTGCCGTCCTCCTTGAAGTCGATGCCCTT
CAGCTCGATGCGGTTCACCAGGGTGTCGCCCTCGAACTTCACCTCGGCGCGGGTCTTGTAGTTGCCGTCG
TCTTTGAAGAAGATGGTGCGCTCCTGGACGTAGCCTTCGGGCATGGCGGACTTGAAGAAGTCGTGCTGCT
TCATGTGGTCGGGGTAGCGGGCGAAGCACTGCACGCCGTAGCCCAGGGTGGTCACGAGGGTGGGCCAGGG
CACGGGCAGCTTGCCGGTGGTGCAGATCAGCTTCAGGGTCAGCTTGCCGTAGGTGGCATCGCCCTCGCCC
TCGCCGGACACGCTGAACTTGTGGCCGTTGACATCGCCGTCCAGCTCGACCAGGATGGGCACCACCCCGG
TGAACAGCTCCTCGCCCTTGGAGACCATGGTGGCGACCGGTAGCGCTAGCTTCGAAAGATCTGGATCCCA
GAAGCAAATGTAAGCAATAGATGGCTCTGCCCTGACTTTTATGCCCAGCCCGAGCTCAGCAGTGGAGAAA
GAGCTCTGTTTCTGTCTTCAAGAGGGCATACTGCATATTTCCCAGAGACAAAAGGGAGCATCGAACCCAA
TGCCAGTTTGCTAACAGAGCCTTCCATATGCAAGCACCAGAGTTCTATGCTTCACCAGGTTGGTCATTTC
T
Features (pLannotate 1.2.2; 16 found; start..end, strand, type, name):
    414..441     -  repeat_region  AAV2 ITR (fragment): inverted terminal repeat of adeno-associated virus serotype 2 inverted
    470..497     -  repeat_region  AAV2 ITR (fragment): inverted terminal repeat of adeno-associated virus serotype 2 inverted
    570..1158    -  rep_origin     ori: high-copy-number ColE1/pMB1/pBR322/pUC origin of replication
   1329..2189    -  CDS            AmpR: β-lactamase; bla; confers resistance to ampicillin, carbenicillin, and related antibiotics
   2190..2294    -  promoter       AmpR promoter: bla
   2389..2424    +  CDS            rop (fragment): Rop protein, which maintains plasmids at low copy number; rop
   2526..2575    +  misc_feature   bom (fragment): basis of mobility region from pBR322
   2576..3031    -  rep_origin     f1 ori (sequence partly withheld): f1 bacteriophage origin of replication; arrow indicates direction of (+) strand synthesis
   3050..3101    +  misc_feature   bom (fragment): basis of mobility region from pBR322
   3106..3246    -  repeat_region  AAV2 ITR: inverted terminal repeat of adeno-associated virus serotype 2 inverted
   3364..3475    -  polyA_signal   bGH poly(A) signal: bovine growth hormone polyadenylation signal
   3492..3572    -  misc_feature   WPRE (fragment): woodchuck hepatitis virus posttranscriptional regulatory element
   3578..3735    -  misc_feature   WPRE (fragment): woodchuck hepatitis virus posttranscriptional regulatory element
   3769..4146    -  CDS            H2B: human histone H2B; HIST1H2BJ
   4177..4242    -  CDS            3xFLAG: three tandem FLAG® epitope tags, followed by an enterokinase cleavage site
   4321..5037    -  CDS            SYFP2: SYFP2 is a basic (constitutively fluorescent) yellow fluorescent protein published in 2006, derived from Aequorea victoria. It is reported to be a very rapidly-maturing monomer with moderate acid sensitivity.
