[The description below was written by a language model from this plasmid's Addgene catalogue record and pLannotate feature annotations shown in this document.]
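Description:
AiP13466 (alias CN3466) is an AAV transfer plasmid built on a pAAV2 backbone, designed to package a cell-type-directed reporter cassette into recombinant adeno-associated virus for delivery to the brain. It is maintained in bacteria through a high-copy ColE1/pUC-type origin and selected with ampicillin via the β-lactamase gene and its native promoter. An f1 phage origin and small remnants of pBR322 rop and bom sequences are also present in the backbone. The annotation finds one complete AAV2 inverted terminal repeat next to the polyadenylation signal, while the ITR on the opposite side of the cassette is detected only as short fragments. This may reflect the difficulty of sequencing or annotating these repeats rather than a real truncation, but the record does not settle the point.

The payload is driven by the AiE1009h enhancer placed upstream of a minimal beta-globin promoter (minBG). Neither element is picked up by the automated feature table, so both are known only from the catalogue entry and the construct name. The idea is that the minimal promoter has little activity on its own, so expression depends on the enhancer and is restricted to particular brain cell populations. The record does not say which populations. The synthetic open reading frame encodes the yellow fluorescent protein SYFP2, followed by a P2A self-cleaving peptide and then human histone H2B carrying an N-terminal 3xFLAG tag joined through a ten-residue linker. A single transcript should therefore yield free SYFP2 that fills the cell and a separate chromatin-bound, FLAG-tagged nuclear marker, which could be used for epitope-based detection of labelled nuclei. A shortened WPRE (WPRE3) boosts transcript stability and expression while saving packaging space, and a bovine growth hormone polyadenylation signal terminates the message. The plasmid belongs to a larger collection of enhancer AAVs for genetic access to cortical cell types.
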