Addgene plasmid #230301: AiP13466 - pAAV-AiE1009h-minBG-SYFP2-P2A-3XFLAG-10aa-H2B-WPRE3-BGHpA (Alias: CN3466)
Purpose: AiE1009h is an enhancer sequence, designed to drive AAV-mediated transgene expression in specific populations of brain cells
Depositing lab: Allen Institute for Brain Science & Boaz Levi. Depositing organization: Allen Institute. Publication: A suite of enhancer AAVs and transgenic mouse lines for genetic access to cortical cell types. Ben-Simon Y, Hooper M, Narayan S, Daigle TL, Dwivedi D, Way SW, Oster A, Stafford DA, Mich JK, Taormina MJ, Martinez RA, Opitz-Araya X, Roth JR, Alexander JR, Allen S, Amster A, Arbuckle J, Ayala A, Baker PM, Bakken TE, Barcelli T, Barta S, Bendrick J, Bertagnolli D, Bielstein C, Bishwakarma P, Bowlus J, Boyer G, Brouner K, Casian B, Casper T, Chakka AB, Chakrabarty R, Chance RK, Chavan S, Clark M, Colbert K, Collman F, Daniel S, Departee M, DiValentin P, Donadio N, Dotson N, Egdorf T, Fliss T, Gabitto M, Garcia J, Gary A, Gasperini M, Gloe J, Goldy J, Gore BB, Graybuck L, Greisman N, Haeseleer F, Halterman C, Haradon Z, Hastings SD, Helback O, Ho W, Hockemeyer D, Huang C, Huff S, Hunker A, Johansen N, Jones D, Juneau Z, Kalmbach B, Kannan M, Khem S, Kussick E, Kutsal R, Larsen R, Lee C, Lee AY, Leibly M, Lenz GH, Li S, Liang E, Lusk N, Madigan Z, Malloy J, Malone J, McCue R, Melchor J, Mollenkopf T, Moosman S, Morin E, Newman D, Ng L, Ngo K, Omstead V, Otto S, Oyama A, Pena N, Pham T, Phillips E, Pom CA, Potekhina L, Ransford S, Ray PL, Rette D, Reynoldson C, Rimorin C, Rocha D, Ruiz A, Sanchez REA, Sawyer L, Sedeno-Cortes A, Sevigny JP, Shapovalova N, Shepard N, Shulga L, Sigler AR, Siverts L, Soliman S, Somasundaram S, Staats B, Stewart K, Szelenyi E, Tieu M, Trader C, Tran A, van Velthoven CTJ, Walker M, Wang Y, Weed N, Wirthlin M, Wood T, Wynalda B, Yao Z, Zhou T, Ariza J, Dee N, Reding M, Ronellenfitch K, Mufti S, Sunkin SM, Smith KA, Esposito L, Waters J, Thyagarajan B, Yao S, Lein ES, Zeng H, Levi BP, Ngai J, Ting JT, Tasic B. Cell. 2025 May 16:S0092-8674(25)00513-6. doi: 10.1016/j.cell.2025.05.002. PubMed 40403729.
Backbone
  Vector backbone: pAAV2
  Vector type: AAV
Growth in bacteria
  Bacterial resistance: Ampicillin, 100 μg/mL
  Growth temperature: 37°C
  Growth strain: NEB Stable
  Copy number: High Copy
Gene/Insert
  Gene/Insert name: SYFP2-P2A-3XFLAG-10aa-H2B
  Species: Synthetic
  Promoter: minBG
  Cloning method: Gibson Cloning
Terms and licenses: Academic/Nonprofit Terms; Industry Terms: Not Available to Industry
How to cite: AiP13466 - pAAV-AiE1009h-minBG-SYFP2-P2A-3XFLAG-10aa-H2B-WPRE3-BGHpA (Alias: CN3466) was a gift from Allen Institute for Brain Science & Boaz Levi (Addgene plasmid # 230301 ; http://n2t.net/addgene:230301 ; RRID:Addgene_230301)
